>Addgene plasmid #122756 | pAC10033_pLX-mScarlet(1-46)-NpuDnaE(N)_LZA-IRES-TagBFP2 | depositor full sequence | sequence record 234258 | pAC10033_pLX-mScarlet(1-46)-NpuDnaE(N)_LZA-IRES-TagBFP2 sequence 9204 bps
CCCGGGGTTATTAATAGTAATCAATTACGGGGTCATTAGTTCATAGCCCATATATGGAGTTCCGCGTTAC
ATAACTTACGGTAAATGGCCCGCCTGGCTGACCGCCCAACGACCCCCGCCCATTGACGTCAATAATGACG
TATGTTCCCATAGTAACGCCAATAGGGACTTTCCATTGACGTCAATGGGTGGAGTATTTACGGTAAACTG
CCCACTTGGCAGTACATCAAGTGTATCATATGCCAAGTACGCCCCCTATTGACGTCAATGACGGTAAATG
GCCCGCCTGGCATTATGCCCAGTACATGACCTTATGGGACTTTCCTACTTGGCAGTACATCTACGTATTA
GTCATCGCTATTACCATGGTGATGCGGTTTTGGCAGTACATCAATGGGCGTGGATAGCGGTTTGACTCAC
GGGGATTTCCAAGTCTCCACCCCATTGACGTCAATGGGAGTTTGTTTTGGCACCAAAATCAACGGGACTT
TCCAAAATGTCGTAACAACTCCGCCCCATTGACGCAAATGGGCGGTAGGCGTGTACGGTGGGAGGTCTAT
ATAAGCAGAGCTCTCTGGCTAACTGTCGGGATCAACAAGTTTGTACAAAAAAGCAGGCTCCGAATTCACC
GGTGCCGCCACCATGGTGAGCAAGGGCGAGGCAGTGATCAAGGAGTTCATGCGGTTCAAGGTGCACATGG
AGGGCTCCATGAACGGCCACGAGTTCGAGATCGAGGGCGAGGGCGAGGGCCGCCCCTACGAGGGCACCCA
GACCGCCAAGTGCCTTTCATACGAGACCGAGATCCTGACTGTCGAGTACGGATTGCTTCCTATCGGCAAA
ATCGTGGAGAAGAGGATTGAATGTACCGTCTATTCAGTCGATAATAATGGGAACATCTACACACAGCCCG
TGGCTCAATGGCACGACAGAGGAGAGCAGGAAGTTTTTGAATACTGTCTCGAGGACGGATCCCTCATCCG
CGCTACTAAAGATCATAAGTTTATGACCGTGGACGGCCAGATGCTGCCAATTGACGAAATTTTTGAACGA
GAGCTGGATCTGATGAGAGTCGACAACCTTCCAAACGGTGGAGGGGGGTCAGGCTCTGCGCAGCTGGAAA
AGGAGCTTCAAGCCCTCGAAAAAAAGTTGGCCCAGCTCGAGTGGGAGAACCAGGCTCTGGAGAAAGAACT
GGCCCAGTGATTAATTAAGAATTCGACCCAGCTTTCTTGTACAAAGTGGTTGGTAAGCCTATCCCTAACC
CTCTCCTCGGTCTCGATTCTACGTAGTAATGAGCTAGCAGTCTCGAGGTTAACGAATTCCGCCCCCCCCC
TAACGTTACTGGCCGAAGCCGCTTGGAATAAGGCCGGTGTGCGCTTGTCTATATGTTATTTTCCACCATA
TTGCCGTCTTTTGGCAATGTGAGGGCCCGGAAACCTGGCCCTGTCTTCTTGACGAGCATTCCTAGGGGTC
TTTCCCCTCTCGCCAAAGGAATGCAAGGTCTGTTGAATGTCGTGAAGGAAGCAGTTCCTCTGGAAGCTTC
TTGAAGACAAACAACGTCTGTAGCGACCCTTTGCAGGCAGCGGAACCCCCCACCTGGCGACAGGTGCCCC
TGCGGCCAAAAGCCACGTGTATAAGATACACCTGCAAAGGCGGCACAACCCCAGTGCCACGTTGTGAGTT
GGATAGTTGTGGAAAGAGTCAAATGGCTCTCCTCAAGCGTATTCAACAAGGGGCTGAAGGATGCCCAGAA
GGTACCCCATTGTATGGGATCTGATCTGGGGCCTCGGTGCACATGCTTTACATGTGTTTAGTCGAGGTTA
AAAAAACGTCTAGGCCCCCCGAACCACGGGGACGTGGTTTTCCTTTGAAAAACACGATAATACCATGGCC
ATGAGCGAGCTGATTAAGGAGAACATGCACATGAAGCTGTACATGGAGGGCACCGTGGACAACCATCACT
TCAAGTGCACATCCGAGGGCGAAGGCAAGCCCTACGAGGGCACCCAGACCATGAGAATCAAGGTGGTCGA
GGGCGGCCCTCTCCCCTTCGCCTTCGACATCCTGGCTACTAGCTTCCTCTACGGCAGCAAGACCTTCATC
AACCACACCCAGGGCATCCCCGACTTCTTCAAGCAGTCCTTCCCTGAGGGCTTCACATGGGAGAGAGTCA
CCACATACGAAGACGGGGGCGTGCTGACCGCTACCCAGGACACCAGCCTCCAGGACGGCTGCCTCATCTA
CAACGTCAAGATCAGAGGGGTGAACTTCACATCCAACGGCCCTGTGATGCAGAAGAAAACACTCGGCTGG
GAGGCCTTCACCGAGACGCTGTACCCCGCTGACGGCGGCCTGGAAGGCAGAAACGACATGGCCCTGAAGC
TCGTGGGCGGGAGCCATCTGATCGCAAACATCAAGACCACATATAGATCCAAGAAACCCGCTAAGAACCT
CAAGATGCCTGGCGTCTACTATGTGGACTACAGACTGGAAAGAATCAAGGAGGCCAACAACGAGACCTAC
GTCGAGCAGCACGAGGTGGCAGTGGCCAGATACTGCGACCTCCCTAGCAAACTGGGGCACAAGCTTAATT
AACACCGGTGGCGCGTTAAGTCGACAATCAACCTCTGGATTACAAAATTTGTGAAAGATTGACTGGTATT
CTTAACTATGTTGCTCCTTTTACGCTATGTGGATACGCTGCTTTAATGCCTTTGTATCATGCTATTGCTT
CCCGTATGGCTTTCATTTTCTCCTCCTTGTATAAATCCTGGTTGCTGTCTCTTTATGAGGAGTTGTGGCC
CGTTGTCAGGCAACGTGGCGTGGTGTGCACTGTGTTTGCTGACGCAACCCCCACTGGTTGGGGCATTGCC
ACCACCTGTCAGCTCCTTTCCGGGACTTTCGCTTTCCCCCTCCCTATTGCCACGGCGGAACTCATCGCCG
CCTGCCTTGCCCGCTGCTGGACAGGGGCTCGGCTGTTGGGCACTGACAATTCCGTGGTGTTGTCGGGGAA
ATCATCGTCCTTTCCTTGGCTGCTCGCCTGTGTTGCCACCTGGATTCTGCGCGGGACGTCCTTCTGCTAC
GTCCCTTCGGCCCTCAATCCAGCGGACCTTCCTTCCCGCGGCCTGCTGCCGGCTCTGCGGCCTCTTCCGC
GTCTTCGCCTTCGCCCTCAGACGAGTCGGATCTCCCTTTGGGCCGCCTCCCCGCGTCGACTTTAAGACCA
ATGACTTACAAGGCAGCTGTAGATCTTAGCCACTTTTTAAAAGAAAAGGGGGGACTGGAAGGGCTAATTC
ACTCCCAACGAAGACAAGATCTGCTTTTTGCTTGTACTGGGTCTCTCTGGTTAGACCAGATCTGAGCCTG
GGAGCTCTCTGGCTAACTAGGGAACCCACTGCTTAAGCCTCAATAAAGCTTGCCTTGAGTGCTTCAAGTA
GTGTGTGCCCGTCTGTTGTGTGACTCTGGTAACTAGAGATCCCTCAGACCCTTTTAGTCAGTGTGGAAAA
TCTCTAGCAGTACGTATAGTAGTTCATGTCATCTTATTATTCAGTATTTATAACTTGCAAAGAAATGAAT
ATCAGAGAGTGAGAGGAACTTGTTTATTGCAGCTTATAATGGTTACAAATAAAGCAATAGCATCACAAAT
TTCACAAATAAAGCATTTTTTTCACTGCATTCTAGTTGTGGTTTGTCCAAACTCATCAATGTATCTTATC
ATGTCTGGCTCTAGCTATCCCGCCCCTAACTCCGCCCATCCCGCCCCTAACTCCGCCCAGTTCCGCCCAT
TCTCCGCCCCATGGCTGACTAATTTTTTTTATTTATGCAGAGGCCGAGGCCGCCTCGGCCTCTGAGCTAT
TCCAGAAGTAGTGAGGAGGCTTTTTTGGAGGCCTAGGGACGTACCCAATTCGCCCTATAGTGAGTCGTAT
TACGCGCGCTCACTGGCCGTCGTTTTACAACGTCGTGACTGGGAAAACCCTGGCGTTACCCAACTTAATC
GCCTTGCAGCACATCCCCCTTTCGCCAGCTGGCGTAATAGCGAAGAGGCCCGCACCGATCGCCCTTCCCA
ACAGTTGCGCAGCCTGAATGGCGAATGGG
[124 nt withheld, positions 4090-4213]
C
[91 nt withheld, positions 4215-4305]
A
[49 nt withheld, positions 4307-4355]
CCTTTGACGTTGGAGTCCACGTTCTTT
[37 nt withheld, positions 4383-4419]
ACCCTATCTCGGTCTATTCTTTTGATTTATAAGGGATTTTGCCGATTTCGGCCTATTGGTTAAAAAATGA
GCTGATTTAACAAAAATTTAACGCGAATTTTAACAAAATATTAACGCTTACAATTTAGGTGGCACTTTTC
GGGGAAATGTGCGCGGAACCCCTATTTGTTTATTTTTCTAAATACATTCAAATATGTATCCGCTCATGAG
ACAATAACCCTGATAAATGCTTCAATAATATTGAAAAAGGAAGAGTATGAGTATTCAACATTTCCGTGTC
GCCCTTATTCCCTTTTTTGCGGCATTTTGCCTTCCTGTTTTTGCTCACCCAGAAACGCTGGTGAAAGTAA
AAGATGCTGAAGATCAGTTGGGTGCACGAGTGGGTTACATCGAACTGGATCTCAACAGCGGTAAGATCCT
TGAGAGTTTTCGCCCCGAAGAACGTTTTCCAATGATGAGCACTTTTAAAGTTCTGCTATGTGGCGCGGTA
TTATCCCGTATTGACGCCGGGCAAGAGCAACTCGGTCGCCGCATACACTATTCTCAGAATGACTTGGTTG
AGTACTCACCAGTCACAGAAAAGCATCTTACGGATGGCATGACAGTAAGAGAATTATGCAGTGCTGCCAT
AACCATGAGTGATAACACTGCGGCCAACTTACTTCTGACAACGATCGGAGGACCGAAGGAGCTAACCGCT
TTTTTGCACAACATGGGGGATCATGTAACTCGCCTTGATCGTTGGGAACCGGAGCTGAATGAAGCCATAC
CAAACGACGAGCGTGACACCACGATGCCTGTAGCAATGGCAACAACGTTGCGCAAACTATTAACTGGCGA
ACTACTTACTCTAGCTTCCCGGCAACAATTAATAGACTGGATGGAGGCGGATAAAGTTGCAGGACCACTT
CTGCGCTCGGCCCTTCCGGCTGGCTGGTTTATTGCTGATAAATCTGGAGCCGGTGAGCGTGGGTCTCGCG
GTATCATTGCAGCACTGGGGCCAGATGGTAAGCCCTCCCGTATCGTAGTTATCTACACGACGGGGAGTCA
GGCAACTATGGATGAACGAAATAGACAGATCGCTGAGATAGGTGCCTCACTGATTAAGCATTGGTAACTG
TCAGACCAAGTTTACTCATATATACTTTAGATTGATTTAAAACTTCATTTTTAATTTAAAAGGATCTAGG
TGAAGATCCTTTTTGATAATCTCATGACCAAAATCCCTTAACGTGAGTTTTCGTTCCACTGAGCGTCAGA
CCCCGTAGAAAAGATCAAAGGATCTTCTTGAGATCCTTTTTTTCTGCGCGTAATCTGCTGCTTGCAAACA
AAAAAACCACCGCTACCAGCGGTGGTTTGTTTGCCGGATCAAGAGCTACCAACTCTTTTTCCGAAGGTAA
CTGGCTTCAGCAGAGCGCAGATACCAAATACTGTTCTTCTAGTGTAGCCGTAGTTAGGCCACCACTTCAA
GAACTCTGTAGCACCGCCTACATACCTCGCTCTGCTAATCCTGTTACCAGTGGCTGCTGCCAGTGGCGAT
AAGTCGTGTCTTACCGGGTTGGACTCAAGACGATAGTTACCGGATAAGGCGCAGCGGTCGGGCTGAACGG
GGGGTTCGTGCACACAGCCCAGCTTGGAGCGAACGACCTACACCGAACTGAGATACCTACAGCGTGAGCT
ATGAGAAAGCGCCACGCTTCCCGAAGGGAGAAAGGCGGACAGGTATCCGGTAAGCGGCAGGGTCGGAACA
GGAGAGCGCACGAGGGAGCTTCCAGGGGGAAACGCCTGGTATCTTTATAGTCCTGTCGGGTTTCGCCACC
TCTGACTTGAGCGTCGATTTTTGTGATGCTCGTCAGGGGGGCGGAGCCTATGGAAAAACGCCAGCAACGC
GGCCTTTTTACGGTTCCTGGCCTTTTGCTGGCCTTTTGCTCACATGTTCTTTCCTGCGTTATCCCCTGAT
TCTGTGGATAACCGTATTACCGCCTTTGAGTGAGCTGATACCGCTCGCCGCAGCCGAACGACCGAGCGCA
GCGAGTCAGTGAGCGAGGAAGCGGAAGAGCGCCCAATACGCAAACCGCCTCTCCCCGCGCGTTGGCCGAT
TCATTAATGCAGCTGGCACGACAGGTTTCCCGACTGGAAAGCGGGCAGTGAGCGCAACGCAATTAATGTG
AGTTAGCTCACTCATTAGGCACCCCAGGCTTTACACTTTATGCTTCCGGCTCGTATGTTGTGTGGAATTG
TGAGCGGATAACAATTTCACACAGGAAACAGCTATGACCATGATTACGCCAAGCGCGCAATTAACCCTCA
CTAAAGGGAACAAAAGCTGGAGCTGCAAGCTTAATGTAGTCTTATGCAATACTCTTGTAGTCTTGCAACA
TGGTAACGATGAGTTAGCAACATGCCTTACAAGGAGAGAAAAAGCACCGTGCATGCCGATTGGTGGAAGT
AAGGTGGTACGATCGTGCCTTATTAGGAAGGCAACAGACGGGTCTGACATGGATTGGACGAACCACTGAA
TTGCCGCATTGCAGAGATATTGTATTTAAGTGCCTAGCTCGATACATAAACGGGTCTCTCTGGTTAGACC
AGATCTGAGCCTGGGAGCTCTCTGGCTAACTAGGGAACCCACTGCTTAAGCCTCAATAAAGCTTGCCTTG
AGTGCTTCAAGTAGTGTGTGCCCGTCTGTTGTGTGACTCTGGTAACTAGAGATCCCTCAGACCCTTTTAG
TCAGTGTGGAAAATCTCTAGCAGTGGCGCCCGAACAGGGACTTGAAAGCGAAAGGGAAACCAGAGGAGCT
CTCTCGACGCAGGACTCGGCTTGCTGAAGCGCGCACGGCAAGAGGCGAGGGGCGGCGACTGGTGAGTACG
CCAAAAATTTTGACTAGCGGAGGCTAGAAGGAGAGAGATGGGTGCGAGAGCGTCAGTATTAAGCGGGGGA
GAATTAGATCGCGATGGGAAAAAATTCGGTTAAGGCCAGGGGGAAAGAAAAAATATAAATTAAAACATAT
AGTATGGGCAAGCAGGGAGCTAGAACGATTCGCAGTTAATCCTGGCCTGTTAGAAACATCAGAAGGCTGT
AGACAAATACTGGGACAGCTACAACCATCCCTTCAGACAGGATCAGAAGAACTTAGATCATTATATAATA
CAGTAGCAACCCTCTATTGTGTGCATCAAAGGATAGAGATAAAAGACACCAAGGAAGCTTTAGACAAGAT
AGAGGAAGAGCAAAACAAAAGTAAGACCACCGCACAGCAAGCGGCCGCTGATCTTCAGACCTGGAGGAGG
AGATATGAGGGACAATTGGAGAAGTGAATTATATAAATATAAAGTAGTAAAAATTGAACCATTAGGAGTA
GCACCCACCAAGGCAAAGAGAAGAGTGGTGCAGAGAGAAAAAAGAGCAGTGGGAATAGGAGCTTTGTTCC
TTGGGTTCTTGGGAGCAGCAGGAAGCACTATGGGCGCAGCGTCAATGACGCTGACGGTACAGGCCAGACA
ATTATTGTCTGGTATAGTGCAGCAGCAGAACAATTTGCTGAGGGCTATTGAGGCGCAACAGCATCTGTTG
CAACTCACAGTCTGGGGCATCAAGCAGCTCCAGGCAAGAATCCTGGCTGTGGAAAGATACCTAAAGGATC
AACAGCTCCTGGGGATTTGGGGTTGCTCTGGAAAACTCATTTGCACCACTGCTGTGCCTTGGAATGCTAG
TTGGAGTAATAAATCTCTGGAACAGATTTGGAATCACACGACCTGGATGGAGTGGGACAGAGAAATTAAC
AATTACACAAGCTTAATACACTCCTTAATTGAAGAATCGCAAAACCAGCAAGAAAAGAATGAACAAGAAT
TATTGGAATTAGATAAATGGGCAAGTTTGTGGAATTGGTTTAACATAACAAATTGGCTGTGGTATATAAA
ATTATTCATAATGATAGTAGGAGGCTTGGTAGGTTTAAGAATAGTTTTTGCTGTACTTTCTATAGTGAAT
AGAGTTAGGCAGGGATATTCACCATTATCGTTTCAGACCCACCTCCCAACCCCGAGGGGACCCTTGCGCC
TTTTCCAAGGCAGCCCTGGGTTTGCGCAGGGACGCGGCTGCTCTGGGCGTGGTTCCGGGAAACGCAGCGG
CGCCGACCCTGGGTCTCGCACATTCTTCACGTCCGTTCGCAGCGTCACCCGGATCTTCGCCGCTACCCTT
GTGGGCCCCCCGGCGACGCTTCCTGCTCCGCCCCTAAGTCGGGAAGGTTCCTTGCGGTTCGCGGCGTGCC
GGACGTGACAAACGGAAGCCGCACGTCTCACTAGTACCCTCGCAGACGGACAGCGCCAGGGAGCAATGGC
AGCGCGCCGACCGCGATGGGCTGTGGCCAATAGCGGCTGCTCAGCAGGGCGCGCCGAGAGCAGCGGCCGG
GAAGGGGCGGTGCGGGAGGCGGGGTGTGGGGCGGTAGTGTGGGCCCTGTTCCTGCCCGCGCGGTGTTCCG
CATTCTGCAAGCCTCCGGAGCGCACGTCGGCAGTCGGCTCCCTCGTTGACCGAATCACCGACCTCTCTCC
CCAGGGGGTACCCAGCTGTCTAGAGAATTCTAGATCTTGAGACAAATGGCAGTATTCATCCACAATTTTA
AAAGAAAAGGGGGGATTGGGGGGTACAGTGCAGGGGAAAGAATAGTAGACATAATAGCAACAGACATACA
AACTAAAGAATTACAAAAACAAATTACAAAAATTCAAAATTTTCGGGTTTATTACAGGGACAGCAGAGAT
CCACTTTGGCGCCGGCTCGAGGGGG
Features (pLannotate 1.2.2; 33 found; start..end, strand, type, name):
     65..368     +  enhancer       CMV enhancer: human cytomegalovirus immediate early enhancer
    369..572     +  promoter       CMV promoter: human cytomegalovirus (CMV) immediate early promoter
    595..619     +  protein_bind   attB1: mutant version of attB; recombination site for the Gateway® BP reaction BP Clonase™
    643..780     +  CDS            mScarlet-I (fragment): mScarlet-I is a basic (constitutively fluorescent) red fluorescent protein published in 2016, derived from synthetic construct. It is reported to be a rapidly-maturing monomer with moderate acid sensitivity.
    781..1080    +  CDS            dnaE-N (fragment): DPO3A_SYNY3 - Experimental evidence at protein level: Swiss-Prot protein existence level 1. DNA polymerase III is a complex, multichain enzyme responsible for most of the replicative synthesis in bacteria. This DNA polymerase also exhibits 3' to 5' exonuclease activity. The alpha chain is the DNA polymerase (By similarity). From Synechocystis sp. (strain PCC 6803 / Kazusa).
   1216..1240    -  protein_bind   attB2: mutant version of attB; recombination site for the Gateway® BP reaction BP Clonase™
   1242..1283    +  CDS            V5 tag: epitope tag from simian virus 5
   1322..1891    +  misc_feature   IRES2: internal ribosome entry site (IRES) of the encephalomyocarditis virus (EMCV)
   1891..2592    +  CDS            TagBFP: monomeric blue fluorescent protein mammalian codon-optimized
   2616..3204    +  misc_feature   WPRE: woodchuck hepatitis virus posttranscriptional regulatory element
   3255..3274    +  misc_feature   cPPT/CTS (fragment): central polypurine tract and central termination sequence of HIV-1
   3276..3509    +  LTR            3' LTR (ΔU3): self-inactivating 3' long terminal repeat (LTR) from HIV-1
   3587..3708    +  polyA_signal   SV40 poly(A) signal: SV40 polyadenylation signal
   3748..3883    +  rep_origin     SV40 ori: SV40 origin of replication
   3904..3922    -  promoter       T7 promoter: promoter for bacteriophage T7 RNA polymerase
   3930..4085    +  CDS            lacZα (fragment): LacZα fragment of β-galactosidase; lacZ fragment
   4090..4518    +  rep_origin     f1 ori (sequence partly withheld): f1 bacteriophage origin of replication; arrow indicates direction of (+) strand synthesis
   4571..4675    +  promoter       AmpR promoter: bla
   4676..5536    +  CDS            AmpR: β-lactamase; bla; confers resistance to ampicillin, carbenicillin, and related antibiotics
   5707..6295    +  rep_origin     ori: high-copy-number ColE1/pMB1/pBR322/pUC origin of replication
   6478..6570    +  CDS            lacI (fragment): lac repressor; lacI; The lac repressor binds to the lac operator to inhibit transcription in E. coli. This inhibition can be relieved by adding lactose or isopropyl-β-D-thiogalactopyranoside (IPTG).
   6583..6604    +  protein_bind   CAP binding site: CAP binding activates transcription in the presence of cAMP. E. coli catabolite activator protein
   6619..6649    +  promoter       lac promoter: promoter for the E. coli lac operon
   6657..6673    +  protein_bind   lac operator: The lac repressor binds to the lac operator to inhibit transcription in E. coli. This inhibition can be relieved by adding lactose or isopropyl-β-D-thiogalactopyranoside (IPTG). lac repressor encoded by lacI
   6718..6736    +  promoter       T3 promoter: promoter for bacteriophage T3 RNA polymerase
   6764..6990    +  promoter       RSV promoter: Rous sarcoma virus enhancer/promoter
   6991..7171    +  LTR            5' LTR (truncated): truncated 5' long terminal repeat (LTR) from HIV-1
   7218..7343    +  misc_feature   HIV-1 Ψ: packaging signal of human immunodeficiency virus type 1
   7327..7690    +  CDS            HIV-1 gag (fragment): gag protein from human immunodeficiency virus 1; gag
   7836..8069    +  misc_feature   RRE: The Rev response element (RRE) of HIV-1 allows for Rev-dependent mRNA export from the nucleus to the cytoplasm.
   8446..8472    +  CDS            Rev (fragment): human immunodeficiency virus 1 (HIV-1) Rev protein; rev; enhances nuclear export of unspliced and incompletely spliced viral mRNAs
   8473..8973    +  promoter       hPGK promoter: human phosphoglycerate kinase 1 promoter
   9035..9152    +  misc_feature   cPPT/CTS: central polypurine tract and central termination sequence of HIV-1
