[The description below was written by a language model from this plasmid's Addgene catalogue record and pLannotate feature annotations shown in this document.]
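Description:
pAC10033_pLX-mScarlet(1-46)-NpuDnaE(N)_LZA-IRES-TagBFP2 is a 9.2 kb third-generation-style, self-inactivating HIV-1 lentiviral vector for mammalian expression. It was made by Gateway recombination of a synthetic insert into the pLX-DEST-IRES-TagBFP2 destination backbone. In bacteria it is maintained through a high-copy ColE1/pUC origin and ampicillin resistance (AmpR), and an f1 origin and residual lac/T7/T3 cloning elements are also present. The viral genome is transcribed from an RSV promoter fused to a truncated 5' LTR. It carries the Ψ packaging signal with a gag fragment, the RRE, cPPT/CTS, WPRE and a ΔU3 3' LTR, followed by an SV40 poly(A) signal and SV40 origin.

The payload sits between attB1 and attB2 sites downstream of the CMV enhancer/promoter. It encodes the N-terminal 46 residues of the red fluorescent protein mScarlet, fused to the N-terminal half of the split DnaE intein (named as Npu DnaE in the record, although the annotation tool matched it to the Synechocystis homologue). The "LZA" part of the name falls in an unannotated stretch before attB2; it is presumably a leucine-zipper pairing domain, but the record does not define it. A V5 tag is annotated just after attB2, and the record does not show whether it is in frame with the insert. An EMCV IRES then drives TagBFP2 from the same transcript, marking transduced cells in blue. An hPGK promoter is also annotated upstream of the cPPT, but its role is not stated.

The construct belongs to a split selectable marker system. Red fluorescence should appear only when a partner vector supplies the complementary mScarlet C-terminal fragment fused to the intein C-half, so that protein trans-splicing rebuilds intact mScarlet. This lets doubly transduced cells be identified.
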