Addgene plasmid #122756: pAC10033_pLX-mScarlet(1-46)-NpuDnaE(N)_LZA-IRES-TagBFP2
Purpose: Plasmid 33:Lentiviral vector encoding mScarlet(1-46)-NpuDnaE(N)_LZAand TagBFP2
Depositing lab: Albert Cheng. Publication: Split Selectable Markers. Jillette N, Du M, Cheng AW. bioRxiv 452979 10.1101/452979.
Backbone
  Vector backbone: pAC10094_pLX-DEST-IRES-TagBFP2 (Addgene# 122814)
  Vector type: Mammalian Expression, Lentiviral
  Selectable markers: mScarlet(1-46)-NpuDnaE(N)_LZA
Growth in bacteria
  Bacterial resistance: Ampicillin, 100 μg/mL
  Growth temperature: 30°C
  Growth strain: NEB Stable
  Copy number: Unknown
Gene/Insert
  Gene/Insert name: mScarlet(1-46)-NpuDnaE(N)_LZA
  Species: Synthetic
  Cloning method: Gateway Cloning
  Sequencing primers: 5′ CMV-Forward; 3′ IRES-R
Terms and licenses: Academic/Nonprofit Terms; Industry Terms: Not Available to Industry
Depositor comments: Please visit https://www.biorxiv.org/content/10.1101/452979v2 for BioRxiv preprint.
How to cite: pAC10033_pLX-mScarlet(1-46)-NpuDnaE(N)_LZA-IRES-TagBFP2 was a gift from Albert Cheng (Addgene plasmid # 122756)
